>Addgene plasmid #205975 | pHS1862 | addgene full sequence | sequence record 416239 | Addgene NGS Result
AATCAGTGAGGCACCTATCTCAGCGATCTGTCTATTTCGTTCATCCATAGTTGCCTGACTCCCCGTCGTG
TAGATAACTACGATACGGGAGGGCTTACCATCTGGCCCCAGTGCTGCAATGATACCGCGAGACCCACGCT
CACCGGCTCCAGATTTATCAGCAATAAACCAGCCAGCCGGAAGGGCCGAGCGCAGAAGTGGTCCTGCAAC
TTTATCCGCCTCCATCCAGTCTATTAATTGTTGCCGGGAAGCTAGAGTAAGTAGTTCGCCAGTTAATAGT
TTGCGCAACGTTGTTGCCATTGCTACAGGCATCGTGGTGTCACGCTCGTCGTTTGGTATGGCTTCATTCA
GCTCCGGTTCCCAACGATCAAGGCGAGTTACATGATCCCCCATGTTGTGCAAAAAAGCGGTTAGCTCCTT
CGGTCCTCCGATCGTTGTCAGAAGTAAGTTGGCCGCAGTGTTATCACTCATGGTTATGGCAGCACTGCAT
AATTCTCTTACTGTCATGCCATCCGTAAGATGCTTTTCTGTGACTGGTGAGTACTCAACCAAGTCATTCT
GAGAATAGTGTATGCGGCGACCGAGTTGCTCTTGCCCGGCGTCAATACGGGATAATACCGCGCCACATAG
CAGAACTTTAAAAGTGCTCATCATTGGAAAACGTTCTTCGGGGCGAAAACTCTCAAGGATCTTACCGCTG
TTGAGATCCAGTTCGATGTAACCCACTCGTGCACCCAACTGATCTTCAGCATCTTTTACTTTCACCAGCG
TTTCTGGGTGAGCAAAAACAGGAAGGCAAAATGCCGCAAAAAAGGGAATAAGGGCGACACGGAAATGTTG
AATACTCATACTCTTCCTTTTTCAATATTATTGAAGCATTTATCAGGGTTATTGTCTCATGAGCGGATAC
ATATTTGAATGTATTTAGAAAAATAAACAAATAGGGGTTCCGCGCACATTTCCCCGAAAAGTGCCACCTG
ACGTCGACGGATCGGGAGATCTCCCGATCCCCTATGGTGCACTCTCAGTACAATCTGCTCTGATGCCGCA
TAGTTAAGCCAGTATCTGCTCCCTGCTTGTGTGTTGGAGGTCGCTGAGTAGTGCGCGAGCAAAATTTAAG
CTACAACAAGGCAAGGCTTGACCGACAATTGCATGAAGAATCTGCTTAGGGTTAGGCGTTTTGCGCTGCT
TCGCGATGTACGGGCCAGATATACGCGTTGACATTGATTATTGACTAGTTATTAATAGTAATCAATTACG
GGGTCATTAGTTCATAGCCCATATATGGAGTTCCGCGTTACATAACTTACGGTAAATGGCCCGCCTGGCT
GACCGCCCAACGACCCCCGCCCATTGACGTCAATAATGACGTATGTTCCCATAGTAACGCCAATAGGGAC
TTTCCATTGACGTCAATGGGTGGAGTATTTACGGTAAACTGCCCACTTGGCAGTACATCAAGTGTATCAT
ATGCCAAGTACGCCCCCTATTGACGTCAATGACGGTAAATGGCCCGCCTGGCATTATGCCCAGTACATGA
CCTTATGGGACTTTCCTACTTGGCAGTACATCTACGTATTAGTCATCGCTATTACCATGGTGATGCGGTT
TTGGCAGTACATCAATGGGCGTGGATAGCGGTTTGACTCACGGGGATTTCCAAGTCTCCACCCCATTGAC
GTCAATGGGAGTTTGTTTTGGCACCAAAATCAACGGGACTTTCCAAAATGTCGTAACAACTCCGCCCCAT
TGACGCAAATGGGCGGTAGGCGTGTACGGTGGGAGGTCTATATAAGCAGAGCTCTCTGGCTAACTAGAGA
ACCCACTGCTTACTGGCTTATCGAAATTAATACGACTCACTATAGGGAGACCCAAGCTGGCTAGCGTTTA
AACTTAAGCTTGCCACCATGGACTATAAGGATGATGACGACAAGATGGCCGGATCTCCAAAAAAGAAACG
GAAGGTGGGATCC
[762 nt withheld, positions 1974-2735]
TGAGGATCCTGAGGCCGCTCGAGTCTAGAGGGCCCGTTTAAACCCGCTGATCAGCCTCGACTGTGCCTTC
TAGTTGCCAGCCATCTGTTGTTTGCCCCTCCCCCGTGCCTTCCTTGACCCTGGAAGGTGCCACTCCCACT
GTCCTTTCCTAATAAAATGAGGAAATTGCATCGCATTGTCTGAGTAGGTGTCATTCTATTCTGGGGGGTG
GGGTGGGGCAGGACAGCAAGGGGGAGGATTGGGAAGACAATAGCAGGCATGCTGGGGATGCGGTGGGCTC
TATGGCTTCTGAGGCGGAAAGAACCAGCTGGGGCTCTAGGGGGTATCCCC
[124 nt withheld, positions 3066-3189]
C
[91 nt withheld, positions 3191-3281]
A
[49 nt withheld, positions 3283-3331]
CCTTTGACGTTGGAGTCCACGTTCTTT
[37 nt withheld, positions 3359-3395]
ACCCTATCTCGGTCTATTCTTTTGATTTATAAGGGATTTTGCCGATTTCGGCCTATTGGTTAAAAAATGA
GCTGATTTAACAAAAATTTAACGCGAATTAATTCTGTGGAATGTGTGTCAGTTAGGGTGTGGAAAGTCCC
CAGGCTCCCCAGCAGGCAGAAGTATGCAAAGCATGCATCTCAATTAGTCAGCAACCAGGTGTGGAAAGTC
CCCAGGCTCCCCAGCAGGCAGAAGTATGCAAAGCATGCATCTCAATTAGTCAGCAACCATAGTCCCGCCC
CTAACTCCGCCCATCCCGCCCCTAACTCCGCCCAGTTCCGCCCATTCTCCGCCCCATGGCTGACTAATTT
TTTTTATTTATGCAGAGGCCGAGGCCGCCTCTGCCTCTGAGCTATTCCAGAAGTAGTGAGGAGGCTTTTT
TGGAGGCCTAGGCTTTTGCAAAAAGCTCCCGGGAGCTTGTATATCCATTTTCGGATCTGATCAAGAGACA
GGATGAGGATCGTTTCGCATGATTGAACAAGATGGATTGCACGCAGGTTCTCCGGCCGCTTGGGTGGAGA
GGCTATTCGGCTATGACTGGGCACAACAGACAATCGGCTGCTCTGATGCCGCCGTGTTCCGGCTGTCAGC
GCAGGGGCGCCCGGTTCTTTTTGTCAAGACCGACCTGTCCGGTGCCCTGAATGAACTGCAGGACGAGGCA
GCGCGGCTATCGTGGCTGGCCACGACGGGCGTTCCTTGCGCAGCTGTGCTCGACGTTGTCACTGAAGCGG
GAAGGGACTGGCTGCTATTGGGCGAAGTGCCGGGGCAGGATCTCCTGTCATCTCACCTTGCTCCTGCCGA
GAAAGTATCCATCATGGCTGATGCAATGCGGCGGCTGCATACGCTTGATCCGGCTACCTGCCCATTCGAC
CACCAAGCGAAACATCGCATCGAGCGAGCACGTACTCGGATGGAAGCCGGTCTTGTCGATCAGGATGATC
TGGACGAAGAGCATCAGGGGCTCGCGCCAGCCGAACTGTTCGCCAGGCTCAAGGCGCGCATGCCCGACGG
CGAGGATCTCGTCGTGACCCATGGCGATGCCTGCTTGCCGAATATCATGGTGGAAAATGGCCGCTTTTCT
GGATTCATCGACTGTGGCCGGCTGGGTGTGGCGGACCGCTATCAGGACATAGCGTTGGCTACCCGTGATA
TTGCTGAAGAGCTTGGCGGCGAATGGGCTGACCGCTTCCTCGTGCTTTACGGTATCGCCGCTCCCGATTC
GCAGCGCATCGCCTTCTATCGCCTTCTTGACGAGTTCTTCTGAGCGGGACTCTGGGGTTCGAAATGACCG
ACCAAGCGACGCCCAACCTGCCATCACGAGATTTCGATTCCACCGCCGCCTTCTATGAAAGGTTGGGCTT
CGGAATCGTTTTCCGGGACGCCGGCTGGATGATCCTCCAGCGCGGGGATCTCATGCTGGAGTTCTTCGCC
CACCCCAACTTGTTTATTGCAGCTTATAATGGTTACAAATAAAGCAATAGCATCACAAATTTCACAAATA
AAGCATTTTTTTCACTGCATTCTAGTTGTGGTTTGTCCAAACTCATCAATGTATCTTATCATGTCTGTAT
ACCGTCGACCTCTAGCTAGAGCTTGGCGTAATCATGGTCATAGCTGTTTCCTGTGTGAAATTGTTATCCG
CTCACAATTCCACACAACATACGAGCCGGAAGCATAAAGTGTAAAGCCTGGGGTGCCTAATGAGTGAGCT
AACTCACATTAATTGCGTTGCGCTCACTGCCCGCTTTCCAGTCGGGAAACCTGTCGTGCCAGCTGCATTA
ATGAATCGGCCAACGCGCGGGGAGAGGCGGTTTGCGTATTGGGCGCTCTTCCGCTTCCTCGCTCACTGAC
TCGCTGCGCTCGGTCGTTCGGCTGCGGCGAGCGGTATCAGCTCACTCAAAGGCGGTAATACGGTTATCCA
CAGAATCAGGGGATAACGCAGGAAAGAACATGTGAGCAAAAGGCCAGCAAAAGGCCAGGAACCGTAAAAA
GGCCGCGTTGCTGGCGTTTTTCCATAGGCTCCGCCCCCCTGACGAGCATCACAAAAATCGACGCTCAAGT
CAGAGGTGGCGAAACCCGACAGGACTATAAAGATACCAGGCGTTTCCCCCTGGAAGCTCCCTCGTGCGCT
CTCCTGTTCCGACCCTGCCGCTTACCGGATACCTGTCCGCCTTTCTCCCTTCGGGAAGCGTGGCGCTTTC
TCATAGCTCACGCTGTAGGTATCTCAGTTCGGTGTAGGTCGTTCGCTCCAAGCTGGGCTGTGTGCACGAA
CCCCCCGTTCAGCCCGACCGCTGCGCCTTATCCGGTAACTATCGTCTTGAGTCCAACCCGGTAAGACACG
ACTTATCGCCACTGGCAGCAGCCACTGGTAACAGGATTAGCAGAGCGAGGTATGTAGGCGGTGCTACAGA
GTTCTTGAAGTGGTGGCCTAACTACGGCTACACTAGAAGAACAGTATTTGGTATCTGCGCTCTGCTGAAG
CCAGTTACCTTCGGAAAAAGAGTTGGTAGCTCTTGATCCGGCAAACAAACCACCGCTGGTAGCGGTGGTT
TTTTTGTTTGCAAGCAGCAGATTACGCGCAGAAAAAAAGGATCTCAAGAAGATCCTTTGATCTTTTCTAC
GGGGTCTGACGCTCAGTGGAACGAAAACTCACGTTAAGGGATTTTGGTCATGAGATTATCAAAAAGGATC
TTCACCTAGATCCTTTTAAATTAAAAATGAAGTTTTAAATCAATCTAAAGTATATATGAGTAAACTTGGT
CTGACAGTTACCAATGCTT
Features (pLannotate 1.2.2; 19 found; start..end, strand, type, name):
    850..954     -  promoter       AmpR promoter: bla
   1013..1065    -  misc_feature   bom (fragment): basis of mobility region from pBR322
   1220..1599    +  enhancer       CMV enhancer: human cytomegalovirus immediate early enhancer
   1600..1803    +  promoter       CMV promoter: human cytomegalovirus (CMV) immediate early promoter
   1799..1832    +  LTR            5' LTR (truncated) (fragment): truncated 5' long terminal repeat (LTR) from HIV-1
   1848..1866    +  promoter       T7 promoter: promoter for bacteriophage T7 RNA polymerase
   2796..3020    +  polyA_signal   bGH poly(A) signal: bovine growth hormone polyadenylation signal
   3024..3045    +  promoter       SV40 promoter (fragment): SV40 enhancer and early promoter
   3066..3494    +  rep_origin     f1 ori (sequence partly withheld): f1 bacteriophage origin of replication; arrow indicates direction of (+) strand synthesis
   3508..3837    +  promoter       SV40 promoter: SV40 enhancer and early promoter
   3904..4695    +  CDS            neo: KKA2_KLEPN - Also known as kan, nptII. Experimental evidence at protein level: Swiss-Prot protein existence level 1. Resistance to kanamycin, neomycin, paromomycin, ribostamycin, butirosin and gentamicin B. From Klebsiella pneumoniae.
   4719..4877    +  CDS            ble (fragment): BLE_KLEPN - Experimental evidence at protein level: Swiss-Prot protein existence level 1. Binding protein with a strong affinity to the bleomycin family of antibiotics. Binds to CL990; an antimitotic-antibiotic compound. From Klebsiella pneumoniae.
   4872..4993    +  polyA_signal   SV40 poly(A) signal: SV40 polyadenylation signal
   5066..5082    -  protein_bind   lac operator: The lac repressor binds to the lac operator to inhibit transcription in E. coli. This inhibition can be relieved by adding lactose or isopropyl-β-D-thiogalactopyranoside (IPTG). lac repressor encoded by lacI
   5090..5120    -  promoter       lac promoter: promoter for the E. coli lac operon
   5135..5156    -  protein_bind   CAP binding site: CAP binding activates transcription in the presence of cAMP. E. coli catabolite activator protein
   5169..5261    -  CDS            lacI (fragment): lac repressor; lacI; The lac repressor binds to the lac operator to inhibit transcription in E. coli. This inhibition can be relieved by adding lactose or isopropyl-β-D-thiogalactopyranoside (IPTG).
   5444..6032    -  rep_origin     ori: high-copy-number ColE1/pMB1/pBR322/pUC origin of replication
   6203..849     -  CDS            AmpR (across the origin): β-lactamase; bla; confers resistance to ampicillin, carbenicillin, and related antibiotics
