[The description below was written by a language model from this plasmid's Addgene catalogue record and pLannotate feature annotations shown in this document.]
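Description:
pHS1862 is a mammalian expression plasmid built on the pcDNA3.1(+) backbone (6,214 nt in the sequenced record) that carries a CRISPR-associated gene recovered from a metagenome-assembled genome of a Selenomonas species found in water deer rumen. The catalogue names the insert as Cas5 from contig JAGBLH010000220, with "Cas8-HNH" apparently identifying the CRISPR-Cas system it belongs to, one in which an HNH nuclease domain is associated with Cas8. The insert was introduced by Gibson assembly and carries an N-terminal FLAG epitope followed by an SV40 nuclear localisation signal, allowing immunodetection and directing the bacterial protein to the nucleus of mammalian cells.

Expression is driven by the human cytomegalovirus immediate-early enhancer and promoter and terminated by the bovine growth hormone polyadenylation signal. A T7 promoter lies just upstream of the cloning region and could support in vitro transcription. The automated annotation does not label the insert itself. The roughly 900-nt unannotated gap between the T7 promoter and the bGH signal is where the tagged coding sequence must sit, a length suited to a single small gene such as Cas5 rather than two genes. Short hits to an HIV-1 LTR, ble, lacI and bom are fragmentary matches typical of backbone sequence, not functional elements.

For stable selection in mammalian cells, an SV40 early promoter drives the neomycin phosphotransferase gene (G418 resistance) with an SV40 polyadenylation signal. In E. coli the plasmid replicates at high copy from a ColE1/pUC-type origin and is selected with ampicillin through β-lactamase; an f1 origin is also present. The plasmid is presumably co-expressed with the other subunits of this effector complex to test the system's activity in mammalian cells, although the record does not describe specific experiments.
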