Addgene plasmid #205975: pHS1862
Depositing lab: Feng Zhang. Publication: Uncovering the functional diversity of rare CRISPR-Cas systems with deep terascale clustering. Altae-Tran H, Kannan S, Suberski AJ, Mears KS, Demircioglu FE, Moeller L, Kocalar S, Oshiro R, Makarova KS, Macrae RK, Koonin EV, Zhang F. Science. 2023 Nov 24;382(6673):eadi1910. doi: 10.1126/science.adi1910. Epub 2023 Nov 23. PubMed 37995242.
Backbone
  Vector backbone: pcDNA3.1(+)
  Vector type: Mammalian Expression
  Selectable markers: Neomycin (select with G418)
Growth in bacteria
  Bacterial resistance: Ampicillin, 100 μg/mL
  Growth temperature: 37°C
  Growth strain: NEB Stable
  Copy number: High Copy
Gene/Insert
  Gene/Insert name: Cas5 from JAGBLH010000220, Cas8-HNH
  Species: Selenomonas sp. isolate RGIG9219 Water_deer_Rumen (MAG), JAGBLH010000220
  Promoter: CMV
  Tag / fusion protein: FLAG-SV40 NLS (N terminal on insert)
  Cloning method: Gibson Cloning
Terms and licenses: Academic/Nonprofit Terms; Industry Terms: Not Available to Industry
How to cite: pHS1862 was a gift from Feng Zhang (Addgene plasmid # 205975 ; http://n2t.net/addgene:205975 ; RRID:Addgene_205975)
